Addgene plasmid #26430: pLenti CMVtight Puro DEST (w768-1)
Purpose: (Empty Backbone)
Depositing lab: Eric Campeau. Depositing organization: University of Massachusetts, Worcester.
Backbone
  Vector backbone: p156RRL-sinPPT-CMV-GFP-PRE/Nhe I
  Backbone size (bp): 9402
  Vector type: Mammalian Expression, Lentiviral ; Tet-On Advanced Destination vector
  Selectable markers: Puromycin
Growth in bacteria
  Bacterial resistance: Chloramphenicol and Ampicillin, 25 & 100 μg/mL
  Growth temperature: 37°C
  Growth strain: ccdB Survival
  Growth instructions: DB3.1 or ccDB survival, 37oC.
  Copy number: Low Copy
Gene/Insert
  Gene/Insert name: no insert
  Cloning method: Restriction Enzyme
  Sequencing primers: 5′ CMVtightFORW; 3′ WPRErev
Resource information
  A portion of this plasmid was derived from a plasmid made by: The CMVtight element was a gift from Dr. Dominic Esposito.
Terms and licenses: Academic/Nonprofit Terms; Industry Terms: Not Available to Industry
Depositor comments: Need to be transduced in a Tet-On advanced cell line to obtain expression of the GOI.
How to cite: pLenti CMVtight Puro DEST (w768-1) was a gift from Eric Campeau (Addgene plasmid # 26430 ; http://n2t.net/addgene:26430 ; RRID:Addgene_26430)
