[The description below was written by a language model from this plasmid's Addgene catalogue record and pLannotate feature annotations shown in this document.]
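Description:
pLenti CMVtight Puro DEST (w768-1) is an empty, third-generation-style self-inactivating HIV-1 lentiviral Gateway destination vector for tetracycline-inducible expression in mammalian cells, built on the p156RRL-sinPPT-CMV-GFP-PRE backbone (9,402 bp in total). In bacteria it replicates from a ColE1/pUC-type origin, although the catalogue lists it as low copy. It carries ampicillin resistance on the backbone, along with an f1 origin. Because the Gateway cassette contains the ccdB toxin gene together with a chloramphenicol resistance gene, the unrecombined plasmid must be maintained in a ccdB-tolerant strain under combined ampicillin and chloramphenicol selection.

The viral genome is transcribed from an RSV promoter fused to a truncated 5' LTR and includes the Ψ packaging signal with a gag fragment, the Rev response element and the cPPT/CTS. It ends in a ΔU3 3' LTR, which inactivates LTR promoter activity after integration, followed by an SV40 polyadenylation signal. Inside this genome, the tight TRE promoter (seven tet operators upstream of a minimal CMV promoter) sits directly before the attR1–CmR–ccdB–attR2 cassette. An LR recombination with an entry clone replaces that cassette with a gene of interest, and loss of ccdB provides counterselection for recombinants. A WPRE downstream of the cassette enhances transcript expression, and a separate mouse PGK promoter drives puromycin N-acetyltransferase for selection of transduced cells.

There is no insert and no transactivator in the vector. The depositor notes that it must be transduced into a cell line expressing Tet-On Advanced to obtain expression of the cloned gene, so induction depends on a transactivator supplied from elsewhere.
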