Features (pLannotate 1.2.2; 33 found; start..end, strand, type, name):
     27..131     +  promoter       AmpR promoter: bla
    132..992     +  CDS            AmpR: β-lactamase; bla; confers resistance to ampicillin, carbenicillin, and related antibiotics
   1163..1751    +  rep_origin     ori: high-copy-number ColE1/pMB1/pBR322/pUC origin of replication
   1934..2026    +  CDS            lacI (fragment): lac repressor; lacI; The lac repressor binds to the lac operator to inhibit transcription in E. coli. This inhibition can be relieved by adding lactose or isopropyl-β-D-thiogalactopyranoside (IPTG).
   2039..2060    +  protein_bind   CAP binding site: CAP binding activates transcription in the presence of cAMP. E. coli catabolite activator protein
   2075..2105    +  promoter       lac UV5 promoter: E. coli lac promoter with an "up" mutation
   2173..2191    +  promoter       T3 promoter: promoter for bacteriophage T3 RNA polymerase
   2219..2440    +  promoter       RSV promoter: Rous sarcoma virus enhancer/promoter
   2447..2627    +  LTR            5' LTR (truncated): truncated 5' long terminal repeat (LTR) from HIV-1
   2671..2796    +  misc_feature   HIV-1 Ψ: packaging signal of human immunodeficiency virus type 1
   2780..3143    +  CDS            HIV-1 gag (fragment): gag protein from human immunodeficiency virus 1; gag
   3238..3574    +  ncRNA          RRE: Accession: RF00036 - HIV Rev response element
   3899..3999    +  CDS            Rev (fragment): human immunodeficiency virus 1 (HIV-1) Rev protein; rev; enhances nuclear export of unspliced and incompletely spliced viral mRNAs
   4018..4135    +  misc_feature   cPPT/CTS: central polypurine tract and central termination sequence of HIV-1
   4157..4471    +  promoter       tight TRE promoter: Tet-responsive promoter PTight, consisting of seven tet operator sequences followed by the minimal CMV promoter
   4476..4502    +  misc_feature   MCS (fragment): pUC18/19 multiple cloning site
   4549..4673    +  protein_bind   attR1: mutant version of attR; recombination site for the Gateway® LR reaction LR Clonase™
   4698..4728    +  promoter       lac UV5 promoter: E. coli lac promoter with an "up" mutation
   4752..4781    +  promoter       cat promoter (fragment): promoter of the E. coli cat gene encoding chloramphenicol acetyltransferase
   4782..5441    +  CDS            CmR: chloramphenicol acetyltransferase; cat; confers resistance to chloramphenicol
   5620..5778    +  CDS            ccdA (fragment): CCDA_ECO57 - Also known as H, letA. Experimental evidence at protein level: Swiss-Prot protein existence level 1. Antitoxin component of a type II toxin-antitoxin (TA) system which inhibits the post-segregational killing (PSK) of plasmid-free cells, also referred to as a plasmid addiction system. Binds to and blocks the activity of CcdB; will also remove bound CcdB protein from the CcdB-GyrA complex by forming a CcdA-CcdB complex, a process termed rejuvenation. Functions as a transcriptional corepressor for the ccdAB operon, repression also requires CcdB (By similarity). From Escherichia coli
   5783..6085    +  CDS            ccdB: CCDB_ECOLI - Also known as G, letB, letD. Experimental evidence at protein level: Swiss-Prot protein existence level 1. Toxic component of a type II toxin-antitoxin (TA) system, functioning in plasmid maintainence. Responsible for the post- segregational killing (PSK) of plasmid-free cells, also referred to as a plasmid addiction system. Half-life of over 2 hours. Cell killing by CcdB is accompanied by filamentation, defects in chromosome and plasmid segregation, defects in cell division, formation of anucleate cells, decreased DNA synthesis and plasmid loss. Interferes with the activity of DN
   6129..6253    -  protein_bind   attR2: mutant version of attR; recombination site for the Gateway® LR reaction LR Clonase™
   6284..6872    +  misc_feature   WPRE: woodchuck hepatitis virus posttranscriptional regulatory element
   6886..7385    +  promoter       PGK promoter: mouse phosphoglycerate kinase 1 promoter
   7406..8005    +  CDS            PuroR: puromycin N-acetyltransferase; pac from Streptomyces alboniger; confers resistance to puromycin
   8073..8141    +  CDS            nef (fragment): NEF_HV1Z2 - Experimental evidence at protein level: Swiss-Prot protein existence level 1. Extracellular Nef protein targets CD4(+) T-lymphocytes for apoptosis by interacting with CXCR4 surface receptors. From Human immunodeficiency virus type 1 group M subtype D (isolate Z2/CDC-Z34) (HIV-1).
   8143..8376    +  LTR            3' LTR (ΔU3): self-inactivating 3' long terminal repeat (LTR) from HIV-1
   8448..8569    +  polyA_signal   SV40 poly(A) signal: SV40 polyadenylation signal
   8588..8723    +  rep_origin     SV40 ori: SV40 origin of replication
   8756..8774    -  promoter       T7 promoter: promoter for bacteriophage T7 RNA polymerase
   8782..8937    +  CDS            lacZα (fragment): LacZα fragment of β-galactosidase; lacZ fragment
   8945..9400    +  rep_origin     f1 ori (sequence partly withheld): f1 bacteriophage origin of replication; arrow indicates direction of (+) strand synthesis
>Addgene plasmid #26430 | pLenti CMVtight Puro DEST (w768-1) | depositor full sequence | sequence record 12473 | Author sequence
CAGGTGGCACTTTTCGGGGAAATGTGCGCGGAACCCCTATTTGTTTATTTTTCTAAATACATTCAAATAT
GTATCCGCTCATGAGACAATAACCCTGATAAATGCTTCAATAATATTGAAAAAGGAAGAGTATGAGTATT
CAACATTTCCGTGTCGCCCTTATTCCCTTTTTTGCGGCATTTTGCCTTCCTGTTTTTGCTCACCCAGAAA
CGCTGGTGAAAGTAAAAGATGCTGAAGATCAGTTGGGTGCACGAGTGGGTTACATCGAACTGGATCTCAA
CAGCGGTAAGATCCTTGAGAGTTTTCGCCCCGAAGAACGTTTTCCAATGATGAGCACTTTTAAAGTTCTG
CTATGTGGCGCGGTATTATCCCGTATTGACGCCGGGCAAGAGCAACTCGGTCGCCGCATACACTATTCTC
AGAATGACTTGGTTGAGTACTCACCAGTCACAGAAAAGCATCTTACGGATGGCATGACAGTAAGAGAATT
ATGCAGTGCTGCCATAACCATGAGTGATAACACTGCGGCCAACTTACTTCTGACAACGATCGGAGGACCG
AAGGAGCTAACCGCTTTTTTGCACAACATGGGGGATCATGTAACTCGCCTTGATCGTTGGGAACCGGAGC
TGAATGAAGCCATACCAAACGACGAGCGTGACACCACGATGCCTGTAGCAATGGCAACAACGTTGCGCAA
ACTATTAACTGGCGAACTACTTACTCTAGCTTCCCGGCAACAATTAATAGACTGGATGGAGGCGGATAAA
GTTGCAGGACCACTTCTGCGCTCGGCCCTTCCGGCTGGCTGGTTTATTGCTGATAAATCTGGAGCCGGTG
AGCGTGGGTCTCGCGGTATCATTGCAGCACTGGGGCCAGATGGTAAGCCCTCCCGTATCGTAGTTATCTA
CACGACGGGGAGTCAGGCAACTATGGATGAACGAAATAGACAGATCGCTGAGATAGGTGCCTCACTGATT
AAGCATTGGTAACTGTCAGACCAAGTTTACTCATATATACTTTAGATTGATTTAAAACTTCATTTTTAAT
TTAAAAGGATCTAGGTGAAGATCCTTTTTGATAATCTCATGACCAAAATCCCTTAACGTGAGTTTTCGTT
CCACTGAGCGTCAGACCCCGTAGAAAAGATCAAAGGATCTTCTTGAGATCCTTTTTTTCTGCGCGTAATC
TGCTGCTTGCAAACAAAAAAACCACCGCTACCAGCGGTGGTTTGTTTGCCGGATCAAGAGCTACCAACTC
TTTTTCCGAAGGTAACTGGCTTCAGCAGAGCGCAGATACCAAATACTGTCCTTCTAGTGTAGCCGTAGTT
AGGCCACCACTTCAAGAACTCTGTAGCACCGCCTACATACCTCGCTCTGCTAATCCTGTTACCAGTGGCT
GCTGCCAGTGGCGATAAGTCGTGTCTTACCGGGTTGGACTCAAGACGATAGTTACCGGATAAGGCGCAGC
GGTCGGGCTGAACGGGGGGTTCGTGCACACAGCCCAGCTTGGAGCGAACGACCTACACCGAACTGAGATA
CCTACAGCGTGAGCTATGAGAAAGCGCCACGCTTCCCGAAGGGAGAAAGGCGGACAGGTATCCGGTAAGC
GGCAGGGTCGGAACAGGAGAGCGCACGAGGGAGCTTCCAGGGGGAAACGCCTGGTATCTTTATAGTCCTG
TCGGGTTTCGCCACCTCTGACTTGAGCGTCGATTTTTGTGATGCTCGTCAGGGGGGCGGAGCCTATGGAA
AAACGCCAGCAACGCGGCCTTTTTACGGTTCCTGGCCTTTTGCTGGCCTTTTGCTCACATGTTCTTTCCT
GCGTTATCCCCTGATTCTGTGGATAACCGTATTACCGCCTTTGAGTGAGCTGATACCGCTCGCCGCAGCC
GAACGACCGAGCGCAGCGAGTCAGTGAGCGAGGAAGCGGAAGAGCGCCCAATACGCAAACCGCCTCTCCC
CGCGCGTTGGCCGATTCATTAATGCAGCTGGCACGACAGGTTTCCCGACTGGAAAGCGGGCAGTGAGCGC
AACGCAATTAATGTGAGTTAGCTCACTCATTAGGCACCCCAGGCTTTACACTTTATGCTTCCGGCTCGTA
TAATGTGTGGATTTTGAGCGGATAACAATTTCACACAGGAAACAGCTATGACCATGATTACGCCAAGCGC
GCAATTAACCCTCACTAAAGGGAACAAAAGCTGGAGCTGCAAGCTTAATGTAGTCTTATGCAATACTCTT
GTAGTCTTGCAACATGGTAACGATGAGTTAGCAACATGCCTTACAAGGAGAGAAAAAGCACCGTGCATGC
CGATTGGTGGAAGTAAGGTGGTACGATCGTGCCTTATTAGGAAGGCAACAGACGGGTCTGACATGGATTG
GACGAACCACTGAATTGCCGCATTGCAGAGATATTGTATTTAAGTGCCTAGCTCGATACAATAAACGGGT
CTCTCTGGTTAGACCAGATCTGAGCCTGGGAGCTCTCTGGCTAACTAGGGAACCCACTGCTTAAGCCTCA
ATAAAGCTTGCCTTGAGTGCTTCAAGTAGTGTGTGCCCGTCTGTTGTGTGACTCTGGTAACTAGAGATCC
CTCAGACCCTTTTAGTCAGTGTGGAAAATCTCTAGCAGTGGCGCCCGAACAGGGACCTGAAAGCGAAAGG
GAAACCAGAGCTCTCTCGACGCAGGACTCGGCTTGCTGAAGCGCGCACGGCAAGAGGCGAGGGGCGGCGA
CTGGTGAGTACGCCAAAAATTTTGACTAGCGGAGGCTAGAAGGAGAGAGATGGGTGCGAGAGCGTCAGTA
TTAAGCGGGGGAGAATTAGATCGCGATGGGAAAAAATTCGGTTAAGGCCAGGGGGAAAGAAAAAATATAA
ATTAAAACATATAGTATGGGCAAGCAGGGAGCTAGAACGATTCGCAGTTAATCCTGGCCTGTTAGAAACA
TCAGAAGGCTGTAGACAAATACTGGGACAGCTACAACCATCCCTTCAGACAGGATCAGAAGAACTTAGAT
CATTATATAATACAGTAGCAACCCTCTATTGTGTGCATCAAAGGATAGAGATAAAAGACACCAAGGAAGC
TTTAGACAAGATAGAGGAAGAGCAAAACAAAAGTAAGACCACCGCACAGCAAGCGGCCGCTGATCTTCAG
ACCTGGAGGAGGAGATATGAGGGACAATTGGAGAAGTGAATTATATAAATATAAAGTAGTAAAAATTGAA
CCATTAGGAGTAGCACCCACCAAGGCAAAGAGAAGAGTGGTGCAGAGAGAAAAAAGAGCAGTGGGAATAG
GAGCTTTGTTCCTTGGGTTCTTGGGAGCAGCAGGAAGCACTATGGGCGCAGCCTCAATGACGCTGACGGT
ACAGGCCAGACAATTATTGTCTGGTATAGTGCAGCAGCAGAACAATTTGCTGAGGGCTATTGAGGCGCAA
CAGCATCTGTTGCAACTCACAGTCTGGGGCATCAAGCAGCTCCAGGCAAGAATCCTGGCTGTGGAAAGAT
ACCTAAAGGATCAACAGCTCCTGGGGATTTGGGGTTGCTCTGGAAAACTCATTTGCACCACTGCTGTGCC
TTGGAATGCTAGTTGGAGTAATAAATCTCTGGAACAGATTTGGAATCACACGACCTGGATGGAGTGGGAC
AGAGAAATTAACAATTACACAAGCTTAATACACTCCTTAATTGAAGAATCGCAAAACCAGCAAGAAAAGA
ATGAACAAGAATTATTGGAATTAGATAAATGGGCAAGTTTGTGGAATTGGTTTAACATAACAAATTGGCT
GTGGTATATAAAATTATTCATAATGATAGTAGGAGGCTTGGTAGGTTTAAGAATAGTTTTTGCTGTACTT
TCTATAGTGAATAGAGTTAGGCAGGGATATTCACCATTATCGTTTCAGACCCACCTCCCAACCCCGAGGG
GACCCGACAGGCCCGAAGGAATAGAAGAAGAAGGTGGAGAGAGAGACAGAGACAGATCCATTCGATTAGT
GAACGGATCTCGACGGTATCGGTTAACTTTTAAAAGAAAAGGGGGGATTGGGGGGTACAGTGCAGGGGAA
AGAATAGTAGACATAATAGCAACAGACATACAAACTAAAGAATTACAAAAACAAATTACAAAAATTCAAA
ATTTTATCGATCACGAGACTAGCCTCGAGTTTACTCCCTATCAGTGATAGAGAACGTATGTCGAGTTTAC
TCCCTATCAGTGATAGAGAACGATGTCGAGTTTACTCCCTATCAGTGATAGAGAACGTATGTCGAGTTTA
CTCCCTATCAGTGATAGAGAACGTATGTCGAGTTTACTCCCTATCAGTGATAGAGAACGTATGTCGAGTT
TATCCCTATCAGTGATAGAGAACGTATGTCGAGTTTACTCCCTATCAGTGATAGAGAACGTATGTCGAGG
TAGGCGTGTACGGTGGGAGGCCTATATAAGCAGAGCTCGTTTAGTGAACCGTCAGATCGCCTGGAGAATT
CGAGCTCGGTACCCGGGGATCCACCGGTTCGTCGACTAGTCCAGTGTGGTGGAATTCTGCAGATATCAAC
AAGTTTGTACAAAAAAGCTGAACGAGAAACGTAAAATGATATAAATATCAATATATTAAATTAGATTTTG
CATAAAAAACAGACTACATAATACTGTAAAACACAACATATCCAGTCACTATGGCGGCCGCATTAGGCAC
CCCAGGCTTTACACTTTATGCTTCCGGCTCGTATAATGTGTGGATTTTGAGTTAGGATCCGTCGAGATTT
TCAGGAGCTAAGGAAGCTAAAATGGAGAAAAAAATCACTGGATATACCACCGTTGATATATCCCAATGGC
ATCGTAAAGAACATTTTGAGGCATTTCAGTCAGTTGCTCAATGTACCTATAACCAGACCGTTCAGCTGGA
TATTACGGCCTTTTTAAAGACCGTAAAGAAAAATAAGCACAAGTTTTATCCGGCCTTTATTCACATTCTT
GCCCGCCTGATGAATGCTCATCCGGAATTCCGTATGGCAATGAAAGACGGTGAGCTGGTGATATGGGATA
GTGTTCACCCTTGTTACACCGTTTTCCATGAGCAAACTGAAACGTTTTCATCGCTCTGGAGTGAATACCA
CGACGATTTCCGGCAGTTTCTACACATATATTCGCAAGATGTGGCGTGTTACGGTGAAAACCTGGCCTAT
TTCCCTAAAGGGTTTATTGAGAATATGTTTTTCGTCTCAGCCAATCCCTGGGTGAGTTTCACCAGTTTTG
ATTTAAACGTGGCCAATATGGACAACTTCTTCGCCCCCGTTTTCACCATGGGCAAATATTATACGCAAGG
CGACAAGGTGCTGATGCCGCTGGCGATTCAGGTTCATCATGCCGTCTGTGATGGCTTCCATGTCGGCAGA
ATGCTTAATGAATTACAACAGTACTGCGATGAGTGGCAGGGCGGGGCGTAAAGATCTGGATCCGGCTTAC
TAAAAGCCAGATAACAGTATGCGTATTTGCGCGCTGATTTTTGCGGTATAAGAATATATACTGATATGTA
TACCCGAAGTATGTCAAAAAGAGGTGTGCTATGAAGCAGCGTATTACAGTGACAGTTGACAGCGACAGCT
ATCAGTTGCTCAAGGCATATATGATGTCAATATCTCCGGTCTGGTAAGCACAACCATGCAGAATGAAGCC
CGTCGTCTGCGTGCCGAACGCTGGAAAGCGGAAAATCAGGAAGGGATGGCTGAGGTCGCCCGGTTTATTG
AAATGAACGGCTCTTTTGCTGACGAGAACAGGGACTGGTGAAATGCAGTTTAAGGTTTACACCTATAAAA
GAGAGAGCCGTTATCGTCTGTTTGTGGATGTACAGAGTGATATTATTGACACGCCCGGGCGACGGATGGT
GATCCCCCTGGCCAGTGCACGTCTGCTGTCAGATAAAGTCTCCCGTGAACTTTACCCGGTGGTGCATATC
GGGGATGAAAGCTGGCGCATGATGACCACCGATATGGCCAGTGTGCCGGTCTCCGTTATCGGGGAAGAAG
TGGCTGATCTCAGCCACCGCGAAAATGACATCAAAAACGCCATTAACCTGATGTTCTGGGGAATATAAAT
GTCAGGCTCCCTTATACACAGCCAGTCTGCAGGTCGACCATAGTGACTGGATATGTTGTGTTTTACAGTA
TTATGTAGTCTGTTTTTTATGCAAAATCTAATTTAATATATTGATATTTATATCATTTTACGTTTCTCGT
TCAGCTTTCTTGTACAAAGTGGTTGATATCCAGCACAGTGGCGGCCGCTCGACAATCAACCTCTGGATTA
CAAAATTTGTGAAAGATTGACTGGTATTCTTAACTATGTTGCTCCTTTTACGCTATGTGGATACGCTGCT
TTAATGCCTTTGTATCATGCTATTGCTTCCCGTATGGCTTTCATTTTCTCCTCCTTGTATAAATCCTGGT
TGCTGTCTCTTTATGAGGAGTTGTGGCCCGTTGTCAGGCAACGTGGCGTGGTGTGCACTGTGTTTGCTGA
CGCAACCCCCACTGGTTGGGGCATTGCCACCACCTGTCAGCTCCTTTCCGGGACTTTCGCTTTCCCCCTC
CCTATTGCCACGGCGGAACTCATCGCCGCCTGCCTTGCCCGCTGCTGGACAGGGGCTCGGCTGTTGGGCA
CTGACAATTCCGTGGTGTTGTCGGGGAAGCTGACGTCCTTTCCATGGCTGCTCGCCTGTGTTGCCACCTG
GATTCTGCGCGGGACGTCCTTCTGCTACGTCCCTTCGGCCCTCAATCCAGCGGACCTTCCTTCCCGCGGC
CTGCTGCCGGCTCTGCGGCCTCTTCCGCGTCTTCGCCTTCGCCCTCAGACGAGTCGGATCTCCCTTTGGG
CCGCCTCCCCGCCTGGAATTCTACCGGGTAGGGGAGGCGCTTTTCCCAAGGCAGTCTGGAGCATGCGCTT
TAGCAGCCCCGCTGGGCACTTGGCGCTACACAAGTGGCCTCTGGCCTCGCACACATTCCACATCCACCGG
TAGGCGCCAACCGGCTCCGTTCTTTGGTGGCCCCTTCGCGCCACCTTCTACTCCTCCCCTAGTCAGGAAG
TTCCCCCCCGCCCCGCAGCTCGCGTCGTGCAGGACGTGACAAATGGAAGTAGCACGTCTCACTAGTCTCG
TGCAGATGGACAGCACCGCTGAGCAATGGAAGCGGGTAGGCCTTTGGGGCAGCGGCCAATAGCAGCTTTG
CTCCTTCGCTTTCTGGGCTCAGAGGCTGGGAAGGGGTGGGTCCGGGGGCGGGCTCAGGGGCGGGCTCAGG
GGCGGGGCGGGCGCCCGAAGGTCCTCCGGAGGCCCGGCATTCTGCACGCTTCAAAAGCGCACGTCTGCCG
CGCTGTTCTCCTCTTCCTCATCTCCGGGCCTTTCGACCTGCAGCCCAAGCTTACCATGACCGAGTACAAG
CCCACGGTGCGCCTCGCCACCCGCGACGACGTCCCCAGGGCCGTACGCACCCTCGCCGCCGCGTTCGCCG
ACTACCCCGCCACGCGCCACACCGTCGATCCGGACCGCCACATCGAGCGGGTCACCGAGCTGCAAGAACT
CTTCCTCACGCGCGTCGGGCTCGACATCGGCAAGGTGTGGGTCGCGGACGACGGCGCCGCGGTGGCGGTC
TGGACCACGCCGGAGAGCGTCGAAGCGGGGGCGGTGTTCGCCGAGATCGGCCCGCGCATGGCCGAGTTGA
GCGGTTCCCGGCTGGCCGCGCAGCAACAGATGGAAGGCCTCCTGGCGCCGCACCGGCCCAAGGAGCCCGC
GTGGTTCCTGGCCACCGTCGGCGTCTCGCCCGACCACCAGGGCAAGGGTCTGGGCAGCGCCGTCGTGCTC
CCCGGAGTGGAGGCGGCCGAGCGCGCCGGGGTGCCCGCCTTCCTGGAGACCTCCGCGCCCCGCAACCTCC
CCTTCTACGAGCGGCTCGGCTTCACCGTCACCGCCGACGTCGAGGTGCCCGAAGGACCGCGCACCTGGTG
CATGACCCGCAAGCCCGGTGCCTGACGCCCGCCCCACGACCCGCAGCGCCCGACCGAAAGGAGCGCACGA
CCCCATGCATCTCGAGGGCCCGGTACCTTTAAGACCAATGACTTACAAGGCAGCTGTAGATCTTAGCCAC
TTTTTAAAAGAAAAGGGGGGACTGGAAGGGCTAGCTCACTCCCAACGAAGACAAGATCTGCTTTTTGCTT
GTACTGGGTCTCTCTGGTTAGACCAGATCTGAGCCTGGGAGCTCTCTGGCTGCCTAGGGAACCCACTGCT
TAAGCCTCAATAAAGCTTGCCTTGAGTGCTTCAAGTAGTGTGTGCCCGTCTGTTGTGTGACTCTGGTAAC
TAGAGATCCCTCAGACCCTTTTAGTCAGTGTGGAAAATCTCTAGCAGTAGTAGTTCATGTCATCTTATTA
TTCAGTATTTATAACTTGCAAAGAAATGAATATCAGAGAGTGAGAGGAACTTGTTTATTGCAGCTTATAA
TGGTTACAAATAAAGCAATAGCATCACAAATTTCACAAATAAAGCATTTTTTTCACTGCATTCTAGTTGT
GGTTTGTCCAAACTCATCAATGTATCTTATCATGTCTGGCTCTAGCTATCCCGCCCCTAACTCCGCCCAG
TTCCGCCCATTCTCCGCCCCATGGCTGACTAATTTTTTTTATTTATGCAGAGGCCGAGGCCGCCTCGGCC
TCTGAGCTATTCCAGAAGTAGTGAGGAGGCTTTTTTGGAGGCCTAGGCTTTTGCGTCGAGACGTACCCAA
TTCGCCCTATAGTGAGTCGTATTACGCGCGCTCACTGGCCGTCGTTTTACAACGTCGTGACTGGGAAAAC
CCTGGCGTTACCCAACTTAATCGCCTTGCAGCACATCCCCCTTTCGCCAGCTGGCGTAATAGCGAAGAGG
CCCGCACCGATCGCCCTTCCCAACAGTTGCGCAGCCTGAATGGCGAATGGCGCG
[124 nt withheld, positions 8945-9068]
C
[91 nt withheld, positions 9070-9160]
A
[49 nt withheld, positions 9162-9210]
CCTTTGACGTTGGAGTCCACGTTCTTT
[37 nt withheld, positions 9238-9274]
ACCCTATCTCGGTCTATTCTTTTGATTTATAAGGGATTTTGCCGATTTCGGCCTATTGGTTAAAAAATGA
GCTGATTTAACAAAAATTTAACGCGAATTTTAACAAAATATTAACGTTTACAATTTCC
