>Addgene plasmid #26430 | pLenti CMVtight Puro DEST (w768-1) | addgene partial sequence | sequence record 155776 | CAT-R 5'-GCAACTGACTGAAATGCCTC-3'
ATATCAACGGTGGTATATCCAGTGATTTTTTTCTCCATTTTAGCTTCCTTAGCTCCTGAAAATCTCGACG
GATCCTAACTCAAAATCCACACATTATACGAGCCGGAAGCATAAAGTGTAAAGCCTGGGGTGCCTAATGC
GGCCGCCATAGTGACTGGATATGTTGTGTTTTACAGTATTATGTAGTCTGTTTTTTATGCAAAATCTAAT
TTAATATATTGATATTTATATCATTTTACGTTTCTCGTTCAGCTTTTTTGTACAAACTTGTTGATATCTG
CAGAATTCCACCACACTGGACTAGTCGACGAACCGGTGGATCCCCGGGTACCGAGCTCGAATTCTCCAGG
CGATCTGACGGTTCACTAAACGAGCTCTGCTTATATAGGCCTCCCACCGTACACGCCTACCTCGACATAC
GTTCTCTATCACTGATAGGGAGTAAACTCGACATACGTTCTCTATCACTGATAGGGATAAACTCGACATA
CGTTCTCTATCACTGATAGGGAGTAAACTCGACATACGTTCTCTATCACTGATAGGGAGTAAACTCGACA
TACGTTCTCTATCACTGATAGGGAGTAAACTCGACATCGTTCTCTATCACTGATAGGGAGTAAACTCGAC
ATACGTTCTCTATCACTGATAGGGAGTAAACTCGAGGCTAGTCTCGTGATCGATAAAATTTTGAATTTTT
GTAATTTGTTTTTGTAATTCTTTAGTTTGTATGTCTGTTGCTATTATGTCTACTATTCTTTCCCCTGCAC
TGTACCCCCCAATCCCCCCTTTTCTTTTAAAAAGTTAACCGATACCGTCGAGATCCGTTCACTAATCGAA
TGGATCTGTCTCTGTCTCTCTCTCCACCTTCTTCTTCTAT
