>Addgene plasmid #26430 | pLenti CMVtight Puro DEST (w768-1) | addgene partial sequence | sequence record 155778 | ccdB-Fwd 5'-GCATGATGACCACCGATATG-3'
AGTGGCTGATCTCAGCCACCGCGAAAATGACATCAAAAACGCCATTAACCTGATGTTCTGGGGAATATAA
ATGTCAGGCTCCCTTATACACAGCCAGTCTGCAGGTCGACCATAGTGACTGGATATGTTGTGTTTTACAG
TATTATGTAGTCTGTTTTTTATGCAAAATCTAATTTAATATATTGATATTTATATCATTTTACGTTTCTC
GTTCAGCTTTCTTGTACAAAGTGGTTGATATCCAGCACAGTGGCGGCCGCTCGACAATCAACCTCTGGAT
TACAAAATTTGTGAAAGATTGACTGGTATTCTTAACTATGTTGCTCCTTTTACGCTATGTGGATACGCTG
CTTTAATGCCTTTGTATCATGCTATTGCTTCCCGTATGGCTTTCATTTTCTCCTCCTTGTATAAATCCTG
GTTGCTGTCTCTTTATGAGGAGTTGTGGCCCGTTGTCAGGCAACGTGGCGTGGTGTGCACTGTGTTTGCT
GACGCAACCCCCACTGGTTGGGGCATTGCCACCACCTGTCAGCTCCTTTCCGGGACTTTCGCTTTCCCCC
TCCCTATTGCCACGGCGGAACTCATCGCCGCCTGCCTTGCCCGCTGCTGGACAGGGGCTCGGCTGTTGGG
CACTGACAATTCCGTGGTGTTGTCGGGGAAGCTGACGTCC
